>Addgene plasmid #71477 | pMCSG7-H588A-NmeCas9 | depositor full sequence | sequence record 128977 | pMCSG7-H588A-NmeCas9 sequence 8541 bps
TGGCGAATGGG
[124 nt withheld, positions 12-135]
C
[91 nt withheld, positions 137-227]
AGGGTGATGGTTCACATTAACGCTTACAATTTAGGTGGCACTTTTCGGGGAAATGTGCGCGGAACCCCTA
TTTGTTTATTTTTCTAAATACATTCAAATATGTATCCGCTCATGAGACAATAACCCTGATAAATGCTTCA
ATAATTTGAAAAAGGAAGAGTATGAGTATTCAACATTTCCGTGTCGCCCTTATTCCCTTTTTTGCGGCAT
TTTGCCTTCCTGTTTTTGCTCACCCAGAAACGCTGGTGAAAGTAAAAGATGCTGAAGATCAGTTGGGTGC
ACGAGTGGGTTACATCGAACTGGATCTCAACAGCGGTAAGATCCTTGAGAGTTTTCGCCCCGAAGAACGT
TTTCCAATGATGAGCACTTTTAAAGTTCTGCTATGTGGCGCGGTATTATCCCGTATTGACGCCGGGCAAG
AGCAACTCGGTCGCCGCATACACTATTCTCAGAATGACTTGGTTGAGTACTCACCAGTCACAGAAAAGCA
TCTTACGGATGGCATGACAGTAAGAGAATTATGCAGTGCTGCCATAACCATGAGTGATAACACTGCGGCC
AACTTACTTCTGACAACGATCGGAGGACCGAAGGAGCTAACCGCTTTTTTGCACAACATGGGGGATCATG
TAACTCGCCTTGATCGTTGGGAACCGGAGCTGAATGAAGCCATACCAAACGACGAGCGTGACACCACGAT
GCCTGCAGCAATGGCAACAACGTTGCGCAAACTATTAACTGGCGAACTACTTACTCTAGCTTCCCGGCAA
CAATTAATAGACTGGATGGAGGCGGATAAAGTTGCAGGACCACTTCTGCGCTCGGCCCTTCCGGCTGGCT
GGTTTATTGCTGATAAATCTGGAGCCGGTGAGCGTGGGTCTCGCGGTATCATTGCAGCACTGGGGCCAGA
TGGTAAGCCCTCCCGTATCGTAGTTATCTACACGACGGGGAGTCAGGCAACTATGGATGAACGAAATAGA
CAGATCGCTGAGATAGGTGCCTCACTGATTAAGCATTGGTAACTGTCAGACCAAGTTTACTCATATATAC
TTTAGATTGATTTAAAACTTCATTTTTAATTTAAAAGGATCTAGGTGAAGATCCTTTTTGATAATCTCAT
GACCAAAATCCCTTAACGTGAGTTTTCGTTCCACTGAGCGTCAGACCCCGTAGAAAAGATCAAAGGATCT
TCTTGAGATCCTTTTTTTCTGCGCGTAATCTGCTGCTTGCAAACAAAAAAACCACCGCTACCAGCGGTGG
TTTGTTTGCCGGATCAAGAGCTACCAACTCTTTTTCCGAAGGTAACTGGCTTCAGCAGAGCGCAGATACC
AAATACTGTCCTTCTAGTGTAGCCGTAGTTAGGCCACCACTTCAAGAACTCTGTAGCACCGCCTACATAC
CTCGCTCTGCTAATCCTGTTACCAGTGGCTGCTGCCAGTGGCGATAAGTCGTGTCTTACCGGGTTGGACT
CAAGACGATAGTTACCGGATAAGGCGCAGCGGTCGGGCTGAACGGGGGGTTCGTGCACACAGCCCAGCTT
GGAGCGAACGACCTACACCGAACTGAGATACCTACAGCGTGAGCTATGAGAAAGCGCCACGCTTCCCGAA
GGGAGAAAGGCGGACAGGTATCCGGTAAGCGGCAGGGTCGGAACAGGAGAGCGCACGAGGGAGCTTCCAG
GGGGAAACGCCTGGTATCTTTATAGTCCTGTCGGGTTTCGCCACCTCTGACTTGAGCGTCGATTTTTGTG
ATGCTCGTCAGGGGGGCGGAGCCTATGGAAAAACGCCAGCAACGCGGCCTTTTTACGGTTCCTGGCCTTT
TGCTGGCCTTTTGCTCACATGTTCTTTCCTGCGTTATCCCCTGATTCTGTGGATAACCGTATTACCGCCT
TTGAGTGAGCTGATACCGCTCGCCGCAGCCGAACGACCGAGCGCAGCGAGTCAGTGAGCGAGGAAGCGGA
AGAGCGCCTGATGCGGTATTTTCTCCTTACGCATCTGTGCGGTATTTCACACCGCATATATGGTGCACTC
TCAGTACAATCTGCTCTGATGCCGCATAGTTAAGCCAGTATACACTCCGCTATCGCTACGTGACTGGGTC
ATGGCTGCGCCCCGACACCCGCCAACACCCGCTGACGCGCCCTGACGGGCTTGTCTGCTCCCGGCATCCG
CTTACAGACAAGCTGTGACCGTCTCCGGGAGCTGCATGTGTCAGAGGTTTTCACCGTCATCACCGAAACG
CGCGAGGCAGCTGCGGTAAAGCTCATCAGCGTGGTCGTGAAGCGATTCACAGATGTCTGCCTGTTCATCC
GCGTCCAGCTCGTTGAGTTTCTCCAGAAGCGTTAATGTCTGGCTTCTGATAAAGCGGGCCATGTTAAGGG
CGGTTTTTTCCTGTTTGGTCACTGATGCCTCCGTGTAAGGGGGATTTCTGTTCATGGGGGTAATGATACC
GATGAAACGAGAGAGGATGCTCACGATACGGGTTACTGATGATGAACATGCCCGGTTACTGGAACGTTGT
GAGGGTAAACAACTGGCGGTATGGATGCGGCGGGACCAGAGAAAAATCACTCAGGGTCAATGCCAGCGCT
TCGTTAATACAGATGTAGGTGTTCCACAGGGTAGCCAGCAGCATCCTGCGATGCAGATCCGGAACATAAT
GGTGCAGGGCGCTGACTTCCGCGTTTCCAGACTTTACGAAACACGGAAACCGAAGACCATTCATGTTGTT
GCTCAGGTCGCAGACGTTTTGCAGCAGCAGTCGCTTCACGTTCGCTCGCGTATCGGTGATTCATTCTGCT
AACCAGTAAGGCAACCCCGCCAGCCTAGCCGGGTCCTCAACGACAGGAGCACGATCATGCGCACCCGTGG
GGCCGCCATGCCGGCGATAATGGCCTGCTTCTCGCCGAAACGTTTGGTGGCGGGACCAGTGACGAAGGCT
TGAGCGAGGGCGTGCAAGATTCCGAATACCGCAAGCGACAGGCCGATCATCGTCGCGCTCCAGCGAAAGC
GGTCCTCGCCGAAAATGACCCAGAGCGCTGCCGGCACCTGTCCTACGAGTTGCATGATAAAGAAGACAGT
CATAAGTGCGGCGACGATAGTCATGCCCCGCGCCCACCGGAAGGAGCTGACTGGGTTGAAGGCTCTCAAG
GGCATCGGTCGAGATCCCGGTGCCTAATGAGTGAGCTAACTTACATTAATTGCGTTGCGCTCACTGCCCG
CTTTCCAGTCGGGAAACCTGTCGTGCCAGCTGCATTAATGAATCGGCCAACGCGCGGGGAGAGGCGGTTT
GCGTATTGGGCGCCAGGGTGGTTTTTCTTTTCACCAGTGAGACGGGCAACAGCTGATTGCCCTTCACCGC
CTGGCCCTGAGAGAGTTGCAGCAAGCGGTCCACGCTGGTTTGCCCCAGCAGGCGAAAATCCTGTTTGATG
GTGGTTAACGGCGGGATATAACATGAGCTGTCTTCGGTATCGTCGTATCCCACTACCGAGATATCCGCAC
CAACGCGCAGCCCGGACTCGGTAATGGCGCGCATTGCGCCCAGCGCCATCTGATCGTTGGCAACCAGCAT
CGCAGTGGGAACGATGCCCTCATTCAGCATTTGCATGGTTTGTTGAAAACCGGACATGGCACTCCAGTCG
CCTTCCCGTTCCGCTATCGGCTGAATTTGATTGCGAGTGAGATATTTATGCCAGCCAGCCAGACGCAGAC
GCGCCGAGACAGAACTTAATGGGCCCGCTAACAGCGCGATTTGCTGGTGACCCAATGCGACCAGATGCTC
CACGCCCAGTCGCGTACCGTCTTCATGGGAGAAAATAATACTGTTGATGGGTGTCTGGTCAGAGACATCA
AGAAATAACGCCGGAACATTAGTGCAGGCAGCTTCCACAGCAATGGCATCCTGGTCATCCAGCGGATAGT
TAATGATCAGCCCACTGACGCGTTGCGCGAGAAGATTGTGCACCGCCGCTTTACAGGCTTCGACGCCGCT
TCGTTCTACCATCGACACCACCACGCTGGCACCCAGTTGATCGGCGCGAGATTTAATCGCCGCGACAATT
TGCGACGGCGCGTGCAGGGCCAGACTGGAGGTGGCAACGCCAATCAGCAACGACTGTTTGCCCGCCAGTT
GTTGTGCCACGCGGTTGGGAATGTAATTCAGCTCCGCCATCGCCGCTTCCACTTTTTCCCGCGTTTTCGC
AGAAACGTGGCTGGCCTGGTTCACCACGCGGGAAACGGTCTGATAAGAGACACCGGCATACTCTGCGACA
TCGTATAACGTTACTGGTTTCACATTCACCACCCTGAATTGACTCTCTTCCGGGCGCTATCATGCCATAC
CGCGAAAGGTTTTGCGCCATTCGATGGTGTCCGGGATCTCGACGCTCTCCCTTATGCGACTCCTGCATTA
GGAAGCAGCCCAGTAGTAGGTTGAGGCCGTTGAGCACCGCCGCCGCAAGGAATGGTGCATGCAAGGAGAT
GGCGCCCAACAGTCCCCCGGCCACGGGGCCTGCCACCATACCCACGCCGAAACAAGCGCTCATGAGCCCG
AAGTGGCGAGCCCGATCTTCCCCATCGGTGATGTCGGCGATATAGGCGCCAGCAACCGCACCTGTGGCGC
CGGTGATGCCGGCCACGATGCGTCCGGCGTAGAGGATCGAGATCGATCTCGATCCCGCGAAATTAATACG
ACTCACTATAGGGGAATTGTGAGCGGATAACAATTCCCCTCTAGAAATAATTTTGTTTAACTTTAAGAAG
GAGATATACATATGCACCATCATCATCATCATTCTTCTGGTGTAGATCTGGGTACCGAGAACCTGTACTT
CCAATCCAATGCCATGGCTGCCTTCAAACCTAATTCAATCAACTACATCCTCGGCCTCGATATCGGCATC
GCATCCGTCGGCTGGGCGATGGTAGAAATTGACGAAGAAGAAAACCCCATCCGCCTGATTGATTTGGGCG
TGCGCGTATTTGAGCGTGCCGAAGTACCGAAAACAGGCGACTCCCTTGCCATGGCAAGGCGTTTGGCGCG
CAGTGTTCGCCGCCTGACCCGCCGTCGCGCCCACCGCCTGCTTCGGACCCGCCGCCTATTGAAACGCGAA
GGCGTATTACAAGCCGCCAATTTTGACGAAAACGGCTTGATTAAATCCTTACCGAATACACCATGGCAAC
TTCGCGCAGCCGCATTAGACCGCAAACTGACGCCTTTAGAGTGGTCGGCAGTCTTGTTGCATTTAATCAA
ACATCGCGGCTATTTATCGCAACGGAAAAACGAGGGCGAAACTGCCGATAAGGAGCTTGGCGCTTTGCTT
AAAGGCGTAGCCGGCAATGCCCATGCCTTACAGACAGGCGATTTCCGCACACCGGCCGAATTGGCTTTAA
ATAAATTTGAGAAAGAAAGCGGCCATATCCGCAATCAGCGCAGCGATTATTCGCATACGTTCAGCCGCAA
AGATTTACAGGCGGAGCTGATTTTGCTGTTTGAAAAACAAAAAGAATTTGGCAATCCGCATGTTTCAGGC
GGCCTTAAAGAAGGTATTGAAACCCTACTGATGACGCAACGCCCTGCCCTGTCCGGCGATGCCGTTCAAA
AAATGTTGGGGCATTGCACCTTCGAACCGGCAGAGCCGAAAGCCGCTAAAAACACCTACACAGCCGAACG
TTTCATCTGGCTGACCAAGCTGAACAACCTGCGTATTTTAGAGCAAGGCAGCGAGCGGCCATTGACCGAT
ACCGAACGCGCCACGCTTATGGACGAGCCATACAGAAAATCCAAACTGACTTACGCACAAGCCCGTAAGC
TGCTGGGTTTAGAAGATACCGCCTTTTTCAAAGGCTTGCGCTATGGTAAAGACAATGCCGAAGCCTCAAC
ATTGATGGAAATGAAGGCCTACCATGCCATCAGCCGTGCACTGGAAAAAGAAGGATTGAAAGACAAAAAA
TCCCCATTAAACCTTTCTCCCGAATTACAAGACGAAATCGGCACGGCATTCTCCCTGTTCAAAACCGATG
AAGACATTACAGGCCGTCTGAAAGACCGTATACAGCCCGAAATCTTAGAAGCGCTGTTGAAACACATCAG
CTTCGATAAGTTCGTCCAAATTTCCTTGAAAGCATTGCGCCGAATTGTGCCTCTAATGGAACAAGGCAAA
CGTTACGATGAAGCCTGCGCCGAAATCTACGGAGACCATTACGGCAAGAAGAATACGGAAGAAAAGATTT
ATCTGCCGCCGATTCCCGCCGACGAAATCCGCAACCCCGTCGTCTTGCGCGCCTTATCTCAAGCACGTAA
GGTCATTAACGGCGTGGTACGCCGTTACGGCTCCCCAGCTCGTATCCATATTGAAACTGCAAGGGAAGTA
GGTAAATCGTTTAAAGACCGCAAAGAAATTGAGAAACGCCAAGAAGAAAACCGCAAAGACCGGGAAAAAG
CCGCCGCCAAATTCCGAGAGTATTTCCCCAATTTTGTCGGAGAACCCAAATCCAAAGATATTCTGAAACT
GCGCCTGTACGAGCAACAACACGGCAAATGCCTGTATTCGGGCAAAGAAATCAACTTAGGCCGTCTGAAC
GAAAAAGGCTATGTCGAAATCGACGCTGCCCTGCCGTTCTCGCGCACATGGGACGACAGTTTCAACAATA
AAGTACTGGTATTGGGCAGCGAAAACCAAAACAAAGGCAATCAAACCCCTTACGAATACTTCAACGGCAA
AGACAACAGCCGCGAATGGCAGGAATTTAAAGCGCGTGTCGAAACCAGCCGTTTCCCGCGCAGTAAAAAA
CAACGGATTCTGCTGCAAAAATTCGATGAAGACGGCTTTAAAGAACGCAATCTGAACGACACGCGCTACG
TCAACCGTTTCCTGTGTCAATTTGTTGCCGACCGTATGCGGCTGACAGGTAAAGGCAAGAAACGTGTCTT
TGCATCCAACGGACAAATTACCAATCTGTTGCGCGGCTTTTGGGGATTGCGCAAAGTGCGTGCGGAAAAC
GACCGCCATCACGCCTTGGACGCCGTCGTCGTTGCCTGCTCGACCGTTGCCATGCAGCAGAAAATTACCC
GTTTTGTACGCTATAAAGAGATGAACGCGTTTGACGGTAAAACCATAGACAAAGAAACAGGAGAAGTGCT
GCATCAAAAAACACACTTCCCACAACCTTGGGAATTTTTCGCACAAGAAGTCATGATTCGCGTCTTCGGC
AAACCGGACGGCAAACCCGAATTCGAAGAAGCCGATACCCTAGAAAAACTGCGCACGTTGCTTGCCGAAA
AATTATCATCTCGCCCCGAAGCCGTACACGAATACGTTACGCCACTGTTTGTTTCACGCGCGCCCAATCG
GAAGATGAGCGGGCAAGGGCATATGGAGACCGTCAAATCCGCCAAACGACTGGACGAAGGCGTCAGCGTG
TTGCGCGTACCGCTGACACAGTTAAAACTGAAAGACTTGGAAAAAATGGTCAATCGGGAGCGCGAACCTA
AGCTATACGAAGCACTGAAAGCACGGCTGGAAGCACATAAAGACGATCCTGCCAAAGCCTTTGCCGAGCC
GTTTTACAAATACGATAAAGCAGGCAACCGCACCCAACAGGTAAAAGCCGTACGCGTAGAGCAAGTACAG
AAAACCGGCGTATGGGTGCGCAACCATAACGGTATTGCCGACAACGCAACCATGGTGCGCGTAGATGTGT
TTGAGAAAGGCGACAAGTATTATCTGGTACCGATTTACAGTTGGCAGGTAGCGAAAGGGATTTTGCCGGA
TAGGGCTGTTGTACAAGGAAAAGATGAAGAAGATTGGCAACTTATTGATGATAGTTTCAACTTTAAATTC
TCATTACACCCTAATGATTTAGTCGAGGTTATAACAAAAAAAGCTAGAATGTTTGGTTACTTTGCCAGCT
GCCATCGAGGCACAGGTAATATCAATATACGCATTCATGATCTTGATCATAAAATTGGCAAAAATGGAAT
ACTGGAAGGTATCGGCGTCAAAACCGCCCTTTCATTCCAAAAATACCAAATTGACGAACTGGGCAAAGAA
ATCAGACCATGCCGTCTGAAAAAACGCCCGCCTGTCCGTTAAAACATTGGAAGTGGATAACGGATCCGAA
TTCGAGCTCCGTCGACAAGCTTGCGGCCGCACTCGAGCACCACCACCACCACCACTGAGATCCGGCTGCT
AACAAAGCCCGAAAGGAAGCTGAGTTGGCTGCTGCCACCGCTGAGCAATAACTAGCATAACCCCTTGGGG
CCTCTAAACGGGTCTTGAGGGGTTTTTTGCTGAAAGGAGGAACTATATCCGGAT
Features (pLannotate 1.2.2; 19 found; start..end, strand, type, name):
     12..242     +  rep_origin     f1 ori (fragment) (sequence partly withheld): f1 bacteriophage origin of replication; arrow indicates direction of (+) strand synthesis
    285..388     +  promoter       AmpR promoter: bla
    389..1249    +  CDS            AmpR: β-lactamase; bla; confers resistance to ampicillin, carbenicillin, and related antibiotics
   1420..2008    +  rep_origin     ori: high-copy-number ColE1/pMB1/pBR322/pUC origin of replication
   2194..2336    -  misc_feature   bom: basis of mobility region from pBR322
   2438..2629    -  CDS            rop: Rop protein, which maintains plasmids at low copy number; rop
   2646..3026    +  CDS            YPB1_ECOLX: Protein predicted: Swiss-Prot protein existence level 4. From Escherichia coli.
   3098..3389    -  CDS            TcR (fragment): tetracycline efflux protein; tet; confers resistance to tetracycline
   3404..3425    -  protein_bind   CAP binding site: CAP binding activates transcription in the presence of cAMP. E. coli catabolite activator protein
   3438..4520    -  CDS            lacI: lac repressor; lacI; The lac repressor binds to the lac operator to inhibit transcription in E. coli. This inhibition can be relieved by adding lactose or isopropyl-β-D-thiogalactopyranoside (IPTG).
   4521..4598    -  promoter       lacI promoter: lacI
   4606..4885    -  CDS            TcR (fragment): tetracycline efflux protein; tet; confers resistance to tetracycline
   4911..4929    +  promoter       T7 promoter: promoter for bacteriophage T7 RNA polymerase
   4930..4954    +  protein_bind   lac operator: The lac repressor binds to the lac operator to inhibit transcription in E. coli. This inhibition can be relieved by adding lactose or isopropyl-β-D-thiogalactopyranoside (IPTG). lac repressor encoded by lacI
   4969..4991    +  RBS            RBS: efficient ribosome binding site from bacteriophage T7 gene 10 (Olins and Rangwala, 1989)
   5071..8319    +  CDS            NmCas9: Cas9 endonuclease from the Neisseria meningitidis Type II CRISPR/Cas system (Esvelt et al., 2013) generates RNA-guided double strand breaks in DNA
   8385..8402    +  CDS            9xHis (fragment): 9xHis affinity tag
   8412..8461    +  CDS            SET1 (fragment): solubility-enhancement tag derived from T7 phage gene 10B
   8469..8516    +  terminator     T7 terminator: transcription terminator for bacteriophage T7 RNA polymerase
