[The description below was written by a language model from this plasmid's Addgene catalogue record and pLannotate feature annotations shown in this document.]
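Description:
pMCSG7-H588A-NmeCas9 is an 8.5 kb bacterial expression plasmid built on the pMCSG7 ligation-independent cloning backbone, made for producing recombinant Neisseria meningitidis Cas9 in E. coli. It is propagated through a ColE1/pMB1-type origin and selected with ampicillin via the β-lactamase gene. The feature table also shows the bom and rop elements typical of pBR322/pET-derived vectors, rop being associated with lower copy number; the catalogue lists copy number as unknown. A partial f1 origin and remnants of the tetracycline resistance gene are also annotated, and these appear to be backbone leftovers rather than functional parts.

The expression cassette follows the pET design. A T7 promoter is followed immediately by a lac operator and the phage T7 gene 10 ribosome binding site, and a T7 terminator lies downstream. The plasmid carries its own lacI gene, so transcription is held off until induction with IPTG in a host that supplies T7 RNA polymerase. The NmeCas9 open reading frame carries the H588A substitution, which inactivates the HNH nuclease domain and, according to the record, turns the enzyme into a nickase. The record describes an N-terminal 6xHis tag and a TEV protease site for affinity purification and tag removal. These were not annotated as separate features, but there is unannotated space between the ribosome binding site and the Cas9 coding sequence. The short His-tag and solubility-tag fragments annotated downstream of the Cas9 coding sequence look like vector remnants, and the record does not indicate that they are part of the expressed protein. The plasmid suits purification of the HNH-mutant protein for biochemical studies of NmeCas9 cleavage activity.
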