Addgene plasmid #71477: pMCSG7-H588A-NmeCas9
Purpose: bacterial pMCSG7 expression vector expressing Nme cas9 nickase with H588A mutation (HNH domain) with T7 promoter, N-terminal His tag and TEV site
Depositing lab: Erik Sontheimer. Depositing organization: University of Massachusetts, Worcester. Publication: DNase H Activity of Neisseria meningitidis Cas9. Zhang Y, Rajan R, Seifert HS, Mondragon A, Sontheimer EJ. Mol Cell. 2015 Oct 15;60(2):242-55. doi: 10.1016/j.molcel.2015.09.020. PubMed 26474066.
Backbone
  Vector backbone: pMCSG7
  Backbone manufacturer: MCSG
  Backbone size w/o insert (bp): 5286
  Total vector size (bp): 8541
  Vector type: Bacterial Expression
Growth in bacteria
  Bacterial resistance: Ampicillin, 100 μg/mL
  Growth temperature: 37°C
  Growth strain: DH5alpha
  Copy number: Unknown
Gene/Insert
  Gene/Insert name: pMCSG7-H588A-NmeCas9
  Species: Neisseria meningitidis
  Insert size (bp): 3321
  Mutation: H588A
  Promoter: T7
  Tag / fusion protein: 6His (N terminal on insert)
  Cloning method: Ligation Independent Cloning
  Sequencing primers: 5′ TAC TTC CAA TCC AAT GCC ATG GCT GCC TTC AAA CC; 3′ TTA TCC ACT TCC AAT GTT TTA ACG GAC AGG CGG
Terms and licenses: Academic/Nonprofit Terms; Industry Terms: Not Available to Industry
How to cite: pMCSG7-H588A-NmeCas9 was a gift from Erik Sontheimer (Addgene plasmid # 71477 ; http://n2t.net/addgene:71477 ; RRID:Addgene_71477)
