>Addgene plasmid #71477 | pMCSG7-H588A-NmeCas9 | addgene partial sequence | sequence record 137948 | pBRrevBam 5'-GGTGATGTCGGCGATATAGG-3'
ACGACTCACTATAGGGGAATTGTGAGCGGATAACAATTCCCCTCTAGAAATAATTTTGTTTAACTTTAAG
AAGGAGATATACATATGCACCATCATCATCATCATTCTTCTGGTGTAGATCTGGGTACCGAGAACCTGTA
CTTCCAATCCAATGCCATTGCTGCCTTCAAACCTAATTCAATCAACTACATCCTCGGCCTCGATATCGGC
ATCGCATCCGTCGGCTGGGCGATGGTAGAAATTGACGAAGAAGAAAACCCCATCCGCCTGATTGATTTGG
GCGTGCGCGTATTTGAGCGTGCCGAAGTACCGAAAACAGGCGACTCCCTTGCCATGGCAAGGCGTTTGGC
GCGCAGTGTTCGCCGCCTGACCCGCCGTCGCGCCCACCGCCTGCTTCGGACCCGCCGCCTATTGAAACGC
GAAGGCGTATTACAAGCCGCCAATTTTGACGAAAACGGCTTGATTAAATCCTTACCGAATACACCATGGC
AACTTCGCGCAGCCGCATTAGACCGCAAACTGACGCCTTTAGAGTGGTCGGCAGTCTTGTTGCATTTAAT
CAAACATCGCGGCTATTTATCGCAACGGAAAAACGAGGGCGAAACTGCCGATAAGGAGCTTGGCGCTTTG
CTTAAAGGCGTAGCCGGCAATGCCCATGCCTTACAGACAGGCGATTTCCGCACACCGGCCGAATTGGCTT
TAAATA
