>Addgene plasmid #71477 | pMCSG7-H588A-NmeCas9 | addgene partial sequence | sequence record 137950 | T7term 5'-GCTAGTTATTGCTCAGCGG-3'
TAGCAGCCGGATCTCAGTGGTGGTGGTGGTGGTGCTCGAGTGCGGCCGCAAGCTTGTCGACGGAGCTCGA
ATTCGGATCCGTTATCCACTTCCAATGTTTTAACGGACAGGCGGGCGTTTTTTCAGACGGCATGGTCTGA
TTTCTTTGCCCAGTTCGTCAATTTGGTATTTTTGGAATGAAAGGGCGGTTTTGACGCCGATACCTTCCAG
TATTCCATTTTTGCCAATTTTATGATCAAGATCATGAATGCGTATATTGATATTACCTGTGCCTCGATGG
CAGCTGGCAAAGTAACCAAACATTCTAGCTTTTTTTGTTATAACCTCGACTAAATCATTAGGGTGTAATG
AGAATTTAAAGTTGAAACTATCATCAATAAGTTGCCAATCTTCTTCATCTTTTCCTTGTACAACAGCCCT
ATCCGGCAAAATCCCTTTCGCTACCTGCCAACTGTAAATCGGTACCAGATAATACTTGTCGCCTTTCTCA
AACACATCTACGCGCACCATGGTTGCGTTGTCGGCAATACCGTTATGGTTGCGCACCCATACGCCGGTTT
TCTGTACTTGCTCTACGCGTACGGCTTTTACCTGTTGGGTGCGGTTGCCTGCTTTATCGTATTTGTAAAA
CGGCTCGGCAAAGGCTTTGGCAGGATCGTCTTTATGTGCTTCCAGCCGTGCTTTCAGTGCTTCGTATAGC
TTAGGTTCGCGCTCCCGATTGACCATTTTTTCCAAGTCTTTCAGTTTTAACTGTGTCAGCGGTACGCGCA
ACACGCTGACGCCTTCGTCCAGTCGTTTGGCGGATTTGACGGTCTCCATATGCCCTTGCCCGCTCATCTT
CCGATTGG
