>Addgene plasmid #71477 | pMCSG7-H588A-NmeCas9 | addgene partial sequence | sequence record 137952 | NmCas9-R 5'-ACGGGTAATTTTCTGCTGCA-3'
ATTGGTAATTTGTCCGTTGGATGCAAAGACACGTTTCTTGCCTTTACCTGTCAGCCGCATACGGTCGGCA
ACAAATTGACACAGGAAACGGTTGACGTAGCGCGTGTCGTTCAGATTGCGTTCTTTAAAGCCGTCTTCAT
CGAATTTTTGCAGCAGAATCCGTTGTTTTTTACTGCGCGGGAAACGGCTGGTTTCGACACGCGCTTTAAA
TTCCTGCCATTCGCGGCTGTTGTCTTTGCCGTTGA
